Addgene plasmid #115915: pBS-f1(+)-ACTB-iTagRFP-T
Purpose: donor to insert iTagRFP-T at the ACTB locus in human cells
Depositing lab: Erik Sontheimer. Depositing organization: University of Massachusetts, Worcester. Publication: Efficient Homology-Directed Repair with Circular Single-Stranded DNA Donors. Iyer S, Mir A, Vega-Badillo J, Roscoe BP, Ibraheim R, Zhu LJ, Lee J, Liu P, Luk K, Mintzer E, Guo D, Soares de Brito J, Emerson CP Jr, Zamore PD, Sontheimer EJ, Wolfe SA. CRISPR J. 2022 Oct;5(5):685-701. doi: 10.1089/crispr.2022.0058. Epub 2022 Sep 7. PubMed 36070530.
Backbone
  Vector backbone: pBluescript
  Backbone size w/o insert (bp): 2960
  Total vector size (bp): 5870
  Modifications to backbone: added homology arms and a fluorescent protein.
  Vector type: donor template
Growth in bacteria
  Bacterial resistance: Ampicillin, 100 μg/mL
  Growth temperature: 37°C
  Growth strain: DH5alpha
  Copy number: High Copy
Gene/Insert
  Gene/Insert name: ACTB-TagRFP-T
  Species: H. sapiens (human)
  Insert size (bp): 2700
  Entrez Gene: ACTB (a.k.a. BKRNS, BNS, BRWS1, CSMH, DDS1, PS1TP5BP1, THC8)
  Tag / fusion protein: TagRFP-T
  Cloning method: Gibson Cloning
  Sequencing primers: 5′ M13F; 3′ M13R
Resource information
  A portion of this plasmid was derived from a plasmid made by: Insert is based on Addgene plasmid: AICSDP-15:ACTB-mEGFP (Plasmid #87425).
Terms and licenses: Academic/Nonprofit Terms; Industry Terms: Not Available to Industry
Depositor comments: TagRFP-T was inserted. Please visit https://www.biorxiv.org/content/10.1101/864199v1 for bioRxiv preprint.
How to cite: pBS-f1(+)-ACTB-iTagRFP-T was a gift from Erik Sontheimer (Addgene plasmid # 115915 ; http://n2t.net/addgene:115915 ; RRID:Addgene_115915)
