[The description below was written by a language model from this plasmid's Addgene catalogue record and pLannotate feature annotations shown in this document.]
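Description:
pBS-f1(+)-ACTB-iTagRFP-T is a pBluescript-based phagemid that serves as a homology-directed repair donor for inserting the red fluorescent protein TagRFP-T at the human ACTB (β-actin) locus. It is not an expression vector. The backbone carries a high-copy ColE1/pUC origin and the β-lactamase gene for ampicillin selection in E. coli. It also retains the standard pBluescript elements around the cloning site: T7 and T3 promoters, remnants of the multiple cloning site, and the lac promoter/operator with lacZα fragments. An f1 bacteriophage origin is present as well. This type of origin allows one strand of a phagemid to be packaged as circular single-stranded DNA when helper phage is supplied, which fits the associated publication's focus on circular single-stranded DNA donors for repair.

The roughly 2.7 kb insert, assembled by Gibson cloning, is derived from an earlier ACTB-mEGFP tagging donor, with TagRFP-T inserted as the fluorescent protein. In the annotated sequence, about 1 kb of unannotated sequence precedes the TagRFP-T coding region and presumably forms the upstream homology arm. TagRFP-T is followed closely by actin coding fragments separated by gaps, a pattern consistent with ACTB exons and introns forming the downstream arm. These fragments were matched to bovine, plant and insect actins only because actin is so highly conserved; the record gives the insert species as human. This layout suggests an N-terminal fusion of TagRFP-T to β-actin. No mammalian promoter is annotated, so fluorescence should depend on correct integration under the endogenous ACTB promoter. The record does not specify the nuclease or guide RNA to be used with the donor. The sequenced record is 5,891 nt, slightly larger than the catalogued 5,870 bp.
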