Features (pLannotate 1.2.2; 17 found; start..end, strand, type, name):
     84..102     +  promoter       T7 promoter: promoter for bacteriophage T7 RNA polymerase
    111..152     +  misc_feature   MCS (fragment): pBluescript multiple cloning site
   1136..1867    +  CDS            TagRFP-T: TagRFP-T is a basic (constitutively fluorescent) red fluorescent protein published in 2008, derived from Entacmaea quadricolor. It has low acid sensitivity.
   1889..2062    +  CDS            ACTB (fragment): ACTB_BOVIN - Experimental evidence at protein level: Swiss-Prot protein existence level 1. Actin is a highly conserved protein that polymerizes to produce filaments that form cross-linked networks in the cytoplasm of cells. Actin exists in both monomeric (G-actin) and polymeric (F-actin) forms, both forms playing key functions, such as cell motility and contraction. In addition to their role in the cytoplasmic cytoskeleton, G- and F-actin also localize in the nucleus, and regulate gene transcription and motility and repair of damaged DNA. From Bos taurus (Bovine).
   2224..2358    +  CDS            ACT1_PSEMZ: Experimental evidence at protein level: Swiss-Prot protein existence level 1. Actins are highly conserved proteins that are involved in various types of cell motility and are ubiquitously expressed in all eukaryotic cells. Essential component of cell cytoskeleton; plays an important role in cytoplasmic streaming, cell shape determination, cell division, organelle movement and extension growth (By similarity). From Pseudotsuga menziesii (Douglas-fir) (Abies menziesii).
   2821..2886    +  CDS            ACT_SPOLI (fragment): Experimental evidence at transcript level: Swiss-Prot protein existence level 2. Actins are highly conserved proteins that are involved in various types of cell motility and are ubiquitously expressed in all eukaryotic cells. From Spodoptera littoralis (Egyptian cotton leafworm).
   3130..3152    +  misc_feature   MCS (fragment): pBluescript multiple cloning site
   3164..3182    -  promoter       T3 promoter: promoter for bacteriophage T3 RNA polymerase
   3227..3243    -  protein_bind   lac operator: The lac repressor binds to the lac operator to inhibit transcription in E. coli. This inhibition can be relieved by adding lactose or isopropyl-β-D-thiogalactopyranoside (IPTG). lac repressor encoded by lacI
   3251..3281    -  promoter       lac promoter: promoter for the E. coli lac operon
   3296..3317    -  protein_bind   CAP binding site: CAP binding activates transcription in the presence of cAMP. E. coli catabolite activator protein
   3330..3422    -  CDS            lacI (fragment): lac repressor; lacI; The lac repressor binds to the lac operator to inhibit transcription in E. coli. This inhibition can be relieved by adding lactose or isopropyl-β-D-thiogalactopyranoside (IPTG).
   3605..4193    -  rep_origin     ori: high-copy-number ColE1/pMB1/pBR322/pUC origin of replication
   4364..5224    -  CDS            AmpR: β-lactamase; bla; confers resistance to ampicillin, carbenicillin, and related antibiotics
   5225..5329    -  promoter       AmpR promoter: bla
   5382..5810    -  rep_origin     f1 ori (sequence partly withheld): f1 bacteriophage origin of replication; arrow indicates direction of (+) strand synthesis
   5815..81      -  CDS            lacZα (fragment) (across the origin): LacZα fragment of β-galactosidase; lacZ fragment
>Addgene plasmid #115915 | pBS-f1(+)-ACTB-iTagRFP-T | addgene full sequence | sequence record 223592 | Addgene NGS Result
GGGGATGTGCTGCAAGGCGATTAAGTTGGGTAACGCCAGGGTTTTCCCAGTCACGACGTTGTAAAACGAC
GGCCAGTGAATTGTAATACGACTCACTATAGGGCGAATTGGAGCTCCACCGCGGTGGCGGCCGCTCTAGA
ACTAGTGGATCCGGCGGCGCCCTATAAAACCCAGCGGCGCGACGCGCCACCACCGCCGAGACCGCGTCCG
CCCCGCGAGCACAGAGCCTCGCCTTTGCCGATCCGCCGCCCGTCCACACCCGCCGCCAGGTAAGCCCGGC
CAGCCGACCGGGGCAGGCGGCTCACGGCCCGGCCGCAGGCGGCCGCGGCCCCTTCGCCCGTGCAGAGCCG
CCGTCTGGGCCGCAGCGGGGGGCGCATGGGGGGGGAACCGGACCGCCGTGGGGGGCGCGGGAGAAGCCCC
TGGGCCTCCGGAGATGGGGGACACCCCACGCCAGTTCGGAGGCGCGAGGCCGCGCTCGGGAGGCGCGCTC
CGGGGGTGCCGCTCTCGGGGCGGGGGCAACCGGCGGGGTCTTTGTCTGAGCCGGGCTCTTGCCAATGGGG
ATCGCAGGGTGGGCGCGGCGGAGCCCCCGCCAGGCCCGGTGGGGGCTGGGGCGCCATTGCGCGTGCGCGC
TGGTCCTTTGGGCGCTAACTGCGTGCGCGCTGGGAATTGGCGCTAATTGCGCGTGCGCGCTGGGACTCAA
GGCGCTAACTGCGCGTGCGTTCTGGGGCCCGGGGTGCCGCGGCCTGGGCTGGGGCGAAGGCGGGCTCGGC
CGGAAGGGGTGGGGTCGCCGCGGCTCCCGGGCGCTTGCGCGCACTTCCTGCCCGAGCCGCTGGCCGCCCG
AGGGTGTGGCCGCTGCGTGCGCGCGCGCCGACCCGGCGCTGTTTGAACCGGGCGGAGGCGGGGCTGGCGC
CCGGTTGGGAGGGGGTTGGGGCCTGGCTTCCTGCCGCGCGCCGCGGGGACGCCTCCGACCAGTGTTTGCC
TTTTATGGTAATAACGCGGCCGGCCCGGCTTCCTTTGTCCCCAATCTGGGCGCGCGCCGGCGCCCCCTGG
CGGCCTAAGGACTCGGCGCGCCGGAAGTGGCCAGGGCGGGGGCGACCTCGGCTCACAGCGCGCCCGGCTA
TTCTCGCAACTGACAATGGTGTCTAAGGGCGAAGAGCTGATTAAGGAGAACATGCACATGAAGCTGTACA
TGGAGGGCACCGTGAACAACCACCACTTCAAGTGCACATCCGAGGGCGAAGGCAAGCCCTACGAGGGCAC
CCAGACCATGAGAATCAAGGTGGTCGAGGGCGGCCCTCTCCCCTTCGCCTTCGACATCCTGGCTACCAGC
TTCATGTACGGCAGCAGAACCTTCATCAACCACACCCAGGGCATCCCCGATTTCTTTAAGCAGTCCTTCC
CTGAGGGCTTCACATGGGAGAGAGTCACCACATACGAAGACGGGGGCGTGCTGACCGCTACCCAGGACAC
CAGCCTCCAGGACGGCTGCCTCATCTACAACGTCAAGATCAGAGGGGTGAACTTCCCATCCAACGGCCCT
GTGATGCAGAAGAAAACACTCGGCTGGGAGGCCAACACCGAGATGCTGTACCCCGCTGACGGCGGCCTGG
AAGGCAGAACCGACATGGCCCTGAAGCTCGTGGGCGGGGGCCACCTGATCTGCAACTTCAAGACCACATA
CAGATCCAAGAAACCCGCTAAGAACCTCAAGATGCCCGGCGTCTACTATGTGGACCACAGACTGGAAAGA
ATCAAGGAGGCCGACAAAGAGACCTACGTCGAGCAGCACGAGGTGGCTGTGGCCAGATACTGCGACCTCC
CTAGCAAACTGGGGCACAAACTTAATGGCATGGACGAGCTGTACAAGTCTAGAGCCGGCTCCGGTACCGA
TGATGATATCGCAGCGCTCGTCGTCGACAACGGCTCCGGCATGTGCAAGGCCGGCTTCGCGGGCGACGAT
GCCCCCCGGGCCGTCTTCCCCTCCATCGTGGGGCGCCCCAGGCACCAGGTAGGGGAGCTGGCTGGGTGGG
GCAGCCCCGGGAGCGGGCGGGAGGCAAGGGCGCTTTCTCTGCACAGGAGCCTCCCGGTTTCCGGGGTGGG
GGCTGCGCCCGTGCTCAGGGCTTCTTGTCCTTTCCTTCCCAGGGCGTGATGGTGGGCATGGGTCAGAAGG
ATTCCTATGTGGGCGACGAGGCCCAGAGCAAGAGAGGCATCCTCACCCTGAAGTACCCCATCGAGCACGG
CATCGTCACCAACTGGGACGACATGGAGAAAATCTGGCACCACACCTTCTACAATGAGCTGCGTGTGGCT
CCCGAGGAGCACCCCGTGCTGCTGACCGAGGCCCCCCTGAACCCCAAGGCCAACCGCGAGAAGATGACCC
AGGTGAGTGGCCCGCTACCTCTTCTGGTGGCCGCCTCCCTCCTTCCTGGCCTCCCGGAGCTGCGCCCTTT
CTCACTGGTTCTCTCTTCTGCCGTTTTCCGTAGGACTCTCTTCTCTGACCTGAGTCTCCTTTGGAACTCT
GCAGGTTCTATTTGCTTTTTCCCAGATGAGCTCTTTTTCTGGTGTTTGTCTCTCTGACTAGGTGTCTAAG
ACAGTGTTGTGGGTGTAGGTACTAACACTGGCTCGTGTGACAAGGCCATGAGGCTGGTGTAAAGCGGCCT
TGGAGTGTGTATTAAGTAGGCGCACAGTAGGTCTGAACAGACTCCCCATCCCAAGACCCCAGCACACTTA
GCCGTGTTCTTTGCACTTTCTGCATGTCCCCCGTCTGGCCTGGCTGTCCCCAGTGGCTTCCCCAGTGTGA
CATGGTGTATCTCTGCCTTACAGATCATGTTTGAGACCTTCAACACCCCAGCCATGTACGTTGCTATCCA
GGCTGTGCTATCCCTTTGAGGAAGATGAACTGAGATGTGTCAGGGTGACTTATTTCCATCATCGTCCTTA
GGGGAGCTTGGGTAGGGGCAAGGCGTGTAGCTGGGACCTAGGTCCAGACCCCTGGCTCTGCCACTGAACG
GCTCAGGTGCTTTGGGCAGTTACTCCCCGGCCTCACTTTGCACGTGTGCTTACCTAGTGGAGACAAAAGT
ACATACCTCGGTAGAGCGCGCACGCCTGTAACCCCAGGTTAACTCTCTAACCTCGAGGGGGGGCCCGGTA
CCAGCTTTTGTTCCCTTTAGTGAGGGTTAATTTCGAGCTTGGCGTAATCATGGTCATAGCTGTTTCCTGT
GTGAAATTGTTATCCGCTCACAATTCCACACAACATACGAGCCGGAAGCATAAAGTGTAAAGCCTGGGGT
GCCTAATGAGTGAGCTAACTCACATTAATTGCGTTGCGCTCACTGCCCGCTTTCCAGTCGGGAAACCTGT
CGTGCCAGCTGCATTAATGAATCGGCCAACGCGCGGGGAGAGGCGGTTTGCGTATTGGGCGCTCTTCCGC
TTCCTCGCTCACTGACTCGCTGCGCTCGGTCGTTCGGCTGCGGCGAGCGGTATCAGCTCACTCAAAGGCG
GTAATACGGTTATCCACAGAATCAGGGGATAACGCAGGAAAGAACATGTGAGCAAAAGGCCAGCAAAAGG
CCAGGAACCGTAAAAAGGCCGCGTTGCTGGCGTTTTTCCATAGGCTCCGCCCCCCTGACGAGCATCACAA
AAATCGACGCTCAAGTCAGAGGTGGCGAAACCCGACAGGACTATAAAGATACCAGGCGTTTCCCCCTGGA
AGCTCCCTCGTGCGCTCTCCTGTTCCGACCCTGCCGCTTACCGGATACCTGTCCGCCTTTCTCCCTTCGG
GAAGCGTGGCGCTTTCTCATAGCTCACGCTGTAGGTATCTCAGTTCGGTGTAGGTCGTTCGCTCCAAGCT
GGGCTGTGTGCACGAACCCCCCGTTCAGCCCGACCGCTGCGCCTTATCCGGTAACTATCGTCTTGAGTCC
AACCCGGTAAGACACGACTTATCGCCACTGGCAGCAGCCACTGGTAACAGGATTAGCAGAGCGAGGTATG
TAGGCGGTGCTACAGAGTTCTTGAAGTGGTGGCCTAACTACGGCTACACTAGAAGAACAGTATTTGGTAT
CTGCGCTCTGCTGAAGCCAGTTACCTTCGGAAAAAGAGTTGGTAGCTCTTGATCCGGCAAACAAACCACC
GCTGGTAGCGGTGGTTTTTTTGTTTGCAAGCAGCAGATTACGCGCAGAAAAAAAGGATCTCAAGAAGATC
CTTTGATCTTTTCTACGGGGTCTGACGCTCAGTGGAACGAAAACTCACGTTAAGGGATTTTGGTCATGAG
ATTATCAAAAAGGATCTTCACCTAGATCCTTTTAAATTAAAAATGAAGTTTTAAATCAATCTAAAGTATA
TATGAGTAAACTTGGTCTGACAGTTACCAATGCTTAATCAGTGAGGCACCTATCTCAGCGATCTGTCTAT
TTCGTTCATCCATAGTTGCCTGACTCCCCGTCGTGTAGATAACTACGATACGGGAGGGCTTACCATCTGG
CCCCAGTGCTGCAATGATACCGCGAGACCCACGCTCACCGGCTCCAGATTTATCAGCAATAAACCAGCCA
GCCGGAAGGGCCGAGCGCAGAAGTGGTCCTGCAACTTTATCCGCCTCCATCCAGTCTATTAATTGTTGCC
GGGAAGCTAGAGTAAGTAGTTCGCCAGTTAATAGTTTGCGCAACGTTGTTGCCATTGCTACAGGCATCGT
GGTGTCACGCTCGTCGTTTGGTATGGCTTCATTCAGCTCCGGTTCCCAACGATCAAGGCGAGTTACATGA
TCCCCCATGTTGTGCAAAAAAGCGGTTAGCTCCTTCGGTCCTCCGATCGTTGTCAGAAGTAAGTTGGCCG
CAGTGTTATCACTCATGGTTATGGCAGCACTGCATAATTCTCTTACTGTCATGCCATCCGTAAGATGCTT
TTCTGTGACTGGTGAGTACTCAACCAAGTCATTCTGAGAATAGTGTATGCGGCGACCGAGTTGCTCTTGC
CCGGCGTCAATACGGGATAATACCGCGCCACATAGCAGAACTTTAAAAGTGCTCATCATTGGAAAACGTT
CTTCGGGGCGAAAACTCTCAAGGATCTTACCGCTGTTGAGATCCAGTTCGATGTAACCCACTCGTGCACC
CAACTGATCTTCAGCATCTTTTACTTTCACCAGCGTTTCTGGGTGAGCAAAAACAGGAAGGCAAAATGCC
GCAAAAAAGGGAATAAGGGCGACACGGAAATGTTGAATACTCATACTCTTCCTTTTTCAATATTATTGAA
GCATTTATCAGGGTTATTGTCTCATGAGCGGATACATATTTGAATGTATTTAGAAAAATAAACAAATAGG
GGTTCCGCGCACATTTCCCCGAAAAGTGCCACCTAAATTGTAAGCGTTAATATTTTGTTAAAATTCGCGT
TAAATTTTTGTTAAATCAGCTCATTTTTTAACCAATAGGCCGAAATCGGCAAAATCCCTTATAAATCAAA
AGAATAGACCGAGATAGGGT
[37 nt withheld, positions 5481-5517]
AAAGAACGTGGACTCCAACGTCAAAGG
[49 nt withheld, positions 5545-5593]
T
[91 nt withheld, positions 5595-5685]
G
[124 nt withheld, positions 5687-5810]
CCCATTCGCCATTCAGGCTGCGCAACTGTTGGGAAGGGCGATCGGTGCGGGCCTCTTCGCTATTACGCCA
GCTGGCGAAAG
